Addgene plasmid #43061: I-CGAG
Depositing lab: Chad Cowan & Kiran Musunuru. Depositing organization: Harvard University. Publication: A TALEN Genome-Editing System for Generating Human Stem Cell-Based Disease Models. Ding Q, Lee YK, Schaefer EA, Peters DT, Veres A, Kim K, Kuperwasser N, Motola DL, Meissner TB, Hendriks WT, Trevisan M, Gupta RM, Moisan A, Banks E, Friesen M, Schinzel RT, Xia F, Tang A, Xia Y, Figueroa E, Wann A, Ahfeldt T, Daheron L, Zhang F, Rubin LL, Peng LF, Chung RT, Musunuru K, Cowan CA. Cell Stem Cell. 2012 Dec 12. pii: S1934-5909(12)00645-5. doi: 10.1016/j.stem.2012.11.011. PubMed 23246482.
Backbone
  Vector backbone: pCRII-TOPO
  Backbone manufacturer: Invitrogen
  Backbone size w/o insert (bp): 3973
  Vector type: Bacterial Cloning
Growth in bacteria
  Bacterial resistance: Ampicillin and Kanamycin, 100 & 50 μg/mL
  Growth temperature: 37°C
  Growth strain: Top10
  Copy number: High Copy
Gene/Insert
  Gene/Insert name: I-CGAG
  Species: Synthetic
  Insert size (bp): 424
  Cloning method: TOPO Cloning
  Sequencing primers: 5′ T7; 3′ M13-rev
Terms and licenses: Academic/Nonprofit Terms; Industry Terms: Not Available to Industry
How to cite: I-CGAG was a gift from Chad Cowan & Kiran Musunuru (Addgene plasmid # 43061 ; http://n2t.net/addgene:43061 ; RRID:Addgene_43061)
