[The description below was written by a language model from this plasmid's Addgene catalogue record.]
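Description:
I-CGAG is a bacterial cloning plasmid built on the commercial pCRII-TOPO backbone (about 4 kb without insert), into which a 424 bp synthetic fragment was placed by TOPO cloning. It is a high-copy plasmid and is selected with ampicillin and kanamycin, consistent with the dual resistance markers carried by this backbone. The insert lies between the T7 and M13-reverse priming sites, which are the listed sequencing primers. No feature table accompanies the record, so the origin of replication, promoters and other backbone elements are not itemised here, and the vector is described only as a cloning plasmid rather than an expression construct.

The record does not explicitly state what the insert encodes beyond its name and synthetic origin. It was deposited in connection with a TALEN genome-editing system developed for generating human stem cell-based disease models. In that context, the name and size suggest a pre-assembled block of TAL effector repeat modules: "CGAG" would plausibly denote a four-nucleotide target string, and 424 bp is roughly the length of four repeats of about 34 amino acids each. The "I" prefix may indicate the block's position in an ordered assembly scheme. These readings are inferences from the naming, not recorded facts. On that interpretation, the plasmid would serve as a library component stored and amplified in bacteria. Its insert would then be excised or amplified and joined with other such modules to build a full-length custom TALE DNA-binding array for fusion to a nuclease domain in a separate destination vector. It has no mammalian expression function of its own according to the record.
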