>Addgene plasmid #43061 | I-CGAG | depositor partial sequence | sequence record 58326 | I-CGAG sequence 424 bps
CGTCTCCTGACCCCAGAGCAGGTCGTGGCGATCGCAAGCCACGACGGAGGAAAGCAAGCCTTGGAAACAG
TACAGAGGCTGTTGCCTGTGCTGTGCCAAGCGCACGGACTCACCCCAGAGCAGGTCGTGGCAATCGCGAG
CAATAACGGCGGAAAACAGGCTTTGGAAACGGTGCAGAGGCTCCTTCCAGTGCTGTGCCAAGCGCACGGC
CTCACCCCAGAGCAGGTCGTGGCAATCGCCTCCAACATTGGCGGGAAACAGGCACTCGAGACTGTCCAGC
GCCTGCTTCCCGTGCTGTGCCAAGCGCACGGATTAACCCCAGAGCAGGTCGTGGCAATCGCGAGCAATAA
CGGCGGAAAACAGGCTTTGGAAACGGTGCAGAGGCTCCTTCCAGTGCTGTGCCAAGCGCACGGCTTAAGA
GACG
