>Addgene plasmid #43061 | I-CGAG | addgene partial sequence | sequence record 60439 | M13-F20 5'-TGTAAAACGACGGCCAGT-3'
CTATAGGGCGAATTGGGCCCTCTAGATGCATGCTCGAGCGGCCGCCAGTGTGATGGATATCTGCAGAATT
CGCCCTTGTATCTTTCCTGTGCCCACGTCTCTTAAGCCGTGCGCTTGGCACAGCACTGGAAGGAGCCTCT
GCACCGTTTCCAAAGCCTGTTTTCCGCCGTTATTGCTCGCGATTGCCACGACCTGCTCTGGGGTTAATCC
GTGCGCTTGGCACAGCACGGGAAGCAGGCGCTGGACAGTCTCGAGTGCCTGTTTCCCGCCAATGTTGGAG
GCGATTGCCACGACCTGCTCTGGGGTGAGGCCGTGCGCTTGGCACAGCACTGGAAGGAGCCTCTGCACCG
TTTCCAAAGCCTGTTTTCCGCCGTTATTGCTCGCGATTGCCACGACCTGCTCTGGGGTGAGTCCGTGCGC
TTGGCACAGCACAGGCAACAGCCTCTGTACTGTTTCCAAGGCTTGCTTTCCTCCGTCGTGGCTTGCGATC
GCCACGACCTGCTCTGGGGTCAGGAGACGCGCTAGGACGGCATCTATATAAGGGCGAATTCCAGCACACT
GGCGGCCGTTACTAGTGGATCCGAGCTCGGTACCAAGCTTGGCGTAATCATGGTCATAGCTGTTTCCTGT
GTGAAATTGTTATCCGCTCACAATTCCACACAACATACGAGCCGGAAGCATAAAGTGTAAAGCCTGGGGT
GCCTAATGAGTGAGCTAACTCACATTAATTGCGTTGCGCTCACTGCCCGCTTTCCAGTCGGGAAACCTGT
CGTGCCAGCTGCATTAATGAATCGGCCAACGCGCGGGGAGAGGCGGTTTGCGTATTGGGCGCTCTTCCGC
TTCCTCGCTCACTGACTCGCTGCGCTCGGTCGTTCGGCTGCGGCGAGCGGTATCAGCTCACTCAAAAGCG
GTAATACGGTTATCCACAGAATCAGG
